Addgene plasmid #237048: SELENOP-SmBiT-HaloTag Fusion Vector
Purpose: Express SELENOP-SmBiT-HaloTag(R) Fusion Protein in Mammalian Cells under a CMV promoter
Depositing lab: Promega Corporation.
Backbone
  Vector backbone: pFC220K SmBiT CMV-BlastFlexi Vector
  Vector type: Mammalian Expression
  Selectable markers: Blasticidin
Growth in bacteria
  Bacterial resistance: Kanamycin, 50 μg/mL
  Growth temperature: 37°C
  Growth strain: DH5alpha
  Copy number: High Copy
Gene/Insert
  Gene/Insert name: SELENOP
  Species: H. sapiens (human)
  Mutation: None
  Entrez Gene: SELENOP (a.k.a. SELP, SEPP, SEPP1, SeP)
  Promoter: CMV
  Tag / fusion protein: SmBiT-HaloTag (R) (C terminal on backbone)
  Cloning method: Other
Terms and licenses: Academic/Nonprofit Terms; Industry Terms
How to cite: SELENOP-SmBiT-HaloTag Fusion Vector was a gift from Promega Corporation (Addgene plasmid # 237048 ; http://n2t.net/addgene:237048 ; RRID:Addgene_237048)
