[The description below was written by a language model from this plasmid's Addgene catalogue record and pLannotate feature annotations shown in this document.]
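Description:
SELENOP-SmBiT-HaloTag Fusion Vector is a 6.4 kb mammalian expression plasmid built on the pFC220K SmBiT CMV-Blast Flexi backbone. It expresses human selenoprotein P (SELENOP, unmutated) with a C-terminal SmBiT-HaloTag fusion. Transcription is driven by the CMV immediate-early enhancer and promoter, followed by a chimeric β-globin/immunoglobulin intron that improves mRNA processing. A T7 promoter lies just upstream of the coding region and could also support in vitro transcription. The annotated SELENOP reading frame is followed by a short unannotated stretch, a TEV protease recognition site and then HaloTag. The SmBiT peptide is not called by the annotation tool, but the gap between SELENOP and the TEV site is where the catalogue description suggests it would sit. An SV40 polyadenylation signal lies downstream of the cassette. Several small fragment hits in this region (MCS, SET1, T7 terminator, large T antigen, M13 ori, bom) look like backbone remnants or partial matches rather than functional parts.

The plasmid is propagated in E. coli at high copy from a ColE1/pUC-type origin under kanamycin selection, and a cer site helps keep it monomeric. One discrepancy should be noted. The catalogue lists blasticidin as the mammalian selectable marker, yet the feature table shows no blasticidin resistance gene. It shows instead a neo/nptII gene under tandem SV40 early and EM7 promoters with a synthetic poly(A) signal, an arrangement that normally confers kanamycin resistance in bacteria and G418 resistance in mammalian cells.

SmBiT is the small NanoBiT luciferase complementation peptide, which restores luminescence when paired with LgBiT. HaloTag covalently binds chloroalkane ligands for labelling or capture, and the TEV site allows its removal. The construct therefore suits detection, interaction or localisation studies of SELENOP, although the record states only expression as its purpose.
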