Features (pLannotate 1.2.2; 21 found; start..end, strand, type, name):
    140..517     +  enhancer       CMV enhancer: human cytomegalovirus immediate early enhancer
    519..718     +  promoter       CMV promoter: human cytomegalovirus (CMV) immediate early promoter
    857..989     +  intron         chimeric intron: chimera between introns from human β-globin and immunoglobulin heavy chain genes
   1033..1051    +  promoter       T7 promoter: promoter for bacteriophage T7 RNA polymerase
   1065..2207    +  CDS            SELENOP: SEPP1_HUMAN - Also known as SELP SEPP1. Experimental evidence at protein level: Swiss-Prot protein existence level 1. Might be responsible for some of the extracellular antioxidant defense properties of selenium or might be involved in the transport of selenium. May supply selenium to tissues such as brain and testis. From Homo sapiens (Human).
   2307..2327    +  CDS            TEV site: tobacco etch virus (TEV) protease recognition and cleavage site
   2343..3226    +  CDS            HaloTag® (fragment): modified bacterial dehalogenase that forms covalent bonds with chloroalkane derivatives
   3237..3265    +  misc_feature   MCS (fragment): pUC18/19 multiple cloning site
   3272..3321    +  CDS            SET1 (fragment): solubility-enhancement tag derived from T7 phage gene 10B
   3329..3348    +  terminator     T7 terminator (fragment): transcription terminator for bacteriophage T7 RNA polymerase
   3370..3491    -  polyA_signal   SV40 poly(A) signal: SV40 polyadenylation signal
   3514..3582    -  CDS            large T antigen (fragment): large T antigen from SV40 (simian virus 40)
   3587..3619    +  rep_origin     M13 ori (fragment): M13 bacteriophage origin of replication; arrow indicates direction of (+) strand synthesis
   3620..3671    -  misc_feature   bom (fragment): basis of mobility region from pBR322
   3736..4093    +  promoter       SV40 promoter: SV40 enhancer and early promoter
   4108..4155    +  promoter       EM7 promoter: synthetic bacterial promoter&nbsp
   4187..4978    +  CDS            neo: KKA2_KLEPN - Also known as kan, nptII. Experimental evidence at protein level: Swiss-Prot protein existence level 1. Resistance to kanamycin, neomycin, paromomycin, ribostamycin, butirosin and gentamicin B. From Klebsiella pneumoniae.
   5045..5093    +  polyA_signal   poly(A) signal: synthetic polyadenylation signal
   5114..5203    -  CDS            tnpA (fragment): TN5P_ECOLX - Also known as tnp. Experimental evidence at protein level: Swiss-Prot protein existence level 1. Mediates transposition of transposon Tn5 by a 'cut and paste' mechanism. First, the monomeric transposase binds the 19 bp inverted DNA repeats flanking the transposon. Then, dimerization of the DNA- bound transposase creates a synaptic DNA complex. After nicking of the first DNA strand, excision of the transposon proceeds through a series of intermediates. The transposase then mediates the insertion of the transposon at a new site by strand transfer. The activity of the wild- type tran
   5332..5920    -  rep_origin     ori: high-copy-number ColE1/pMB1/pBR322/pUC origin of replication
   6036..6319    +  misc_feature   cer region: ColE1-derived recombination site that helps to maintain plasmids as monomers
>Addgene plasmid #237048 | SELENOP-SmBiT-HaloTag Fusion Vector | addgene full sequence | sequence record 471903 | Addgene NGS Result
TCAATATTGGCCATTAGCCATATTATTCATTGGTTATATAGCATAAATCAATATTGGCTATTGGCCATTG
CATACGTTGTATCTATATCATAATATGTACATTTATATTGGCTCATGTCCAATATGACCGCCATGTTGGC
ATTGATTATTGACTAGTTATTAATAGTAATCAATTACGGGGTCATTAGTTCATAGCCCATATATGGAGTT
CCGCGTTACATAACTTACGGTAAATGGCCCGCCTGGCTGACCGCCCAACGACCCCCGCCCATTGACGTCA
ATAATGACGTATGTTCCCATAGTAACGCCAATAGGGACTTTCCATTGACGTCAATGGGTGGAGTATTTAC
GGTAAACTGCCCACTTGGCAGTACATCAAGTGTATCATATGCCAAGTCCGCCCCCTATTGACGTCAATGA
CGGTAAATGGCCCGCCTGGCATTATGCCCAGTACATGACCTTACGGGACTTTCCTACTTGGCAGTACATC
TACGTATTAGTCATCGCTATTACCATGGTGATGCGGTTTTGGCAGTACACCAATGGGCGTGGATAGCGGT
TTGACTCACGGGGATTTCCAAGTCTCCACCCCATTGACGTCAATGGGAGTTTGTTTTGGCACCAAAATCA
ACGGGACTTTCCAAAATGTCGTAATAACCCCGCCCCGTTGACGCAAATGGGCGGTAGGCGTGTACGGTGG
GAGGTCTATATAAGCAGAGCTGGTTTAGTGAACCGTCAGATCACTAGAAGCTTTATTGCGGTAGTTTATC
ACAGTTAAATTGCTAACGCAGTCAGTGCTTCTGACACAACAGTCTCGAACTTAAGCTGCAGAAGTTGGTC
GTGAGGCACTGGGCAGGTAAGTATCAAGGTTACAAGACAGGTTTAAGGAGACCAATAGAAACTGGGCTTG
TCGAGACAGAGAAGACTCTTGCGTTTCTGATAGGCACCTATTGGTCTTACTGACATCCACTTTGCCTTTC
TCTCCACAGGTGTCCACTCCCAGTTCAATTACAGCTCTTAAGGCTAGAGTATTAATACGACTCACTATAG
GGCTAGCGATCGCCATGTGGAGAAGCCTGGGGCTTGCCCTGGCTCTCTGTCTCCTCCCATCGGGAGGAAC
AGAGAGCCAGGACCAAAGCTCCTTATGTAAGCAACCCCCAGCCTGGAGCATAAGAGATCAAGATCCAATG
CTAAACTCCAATGGTTCAGTGACTGTGGTTGCTCTTCTTCAAGCCAGCTGATACCTGTGCATACTGCAGG
CATCTAAATTAGAAGACCTGCGAGTAAAACTGAAGAAAGAAGGATATTCTAATATTTCTTATATTGTTGT
TAATCATCAAGGAATCTCTTCTCGATTAAAATACACACATCTTAAGAATAAGGTTTCAGAGCATATTCCT
GTTTATCAACAAGAAGAAAACCAAACAGATGTCTGGACTCTTTTAAATGGAAGCAAAGATGACTTCCTCA
TATATGATAGATGTGGCCGTCTTGTATATCATCTTGGTTTGCCTTTTTCCTTCCTAACTTTCCCATATGT
AGAAGAAGCCATTAAGATTGCTTACTGTGAAAAGAAATGTGGAAACTGCTCTCTCACGACTCTCAAAGAT
GAAGACTTTTGTAAACGTGTATCTTTGGCTACTGTGGATAAAACAGTTGAAACTCCATCGCCTCATTACC
ATCATGAGCATCATCACAATCATGGACATCAGCACCTTGGCAGCAGTGAGCTTTCAGAGAATCAGCAACC
AGGAGCACCAAATGCTCCTACTCATCCTGCTCCTCCAGGCCTTCATCACCACCATAAGCACAAGGGTCAG
CATAGGCAGGGTCACCCAGAGAACCGAGATATGCCAGCAAGTGAAGATTTACAAGATTTACAAAAGAAGC
TCTGTCGAAAGAGATGTATAAATCAATTACTCTGTAAATTGCCCACAGATTCAGAGTTGGCTCCTAGGAG
CTGATGCTGCCATTGTCGACATCTGATATTTGAAAAAACAGGGTCTGCAATCACCTGACAGTGTAAAGAA
AACCTCCCATCTTTATGTAGCTGACAGGGACTTCGGGCAGAGGAGAACATAACTGAATCTTGTCAGTGAC
GTTTGCCTCCAGCTGCCTGACAAATAAGTCAGCAGCTTATACCCACAGAAGCCAGTGCCAGTTGACGCTG
AAAGAATCAGGCAAAAAAGTGAGAATGACCTTCAAACGTTTCTCAAGGCAGTTCAGGTGGTGGCGGGAGC
GGAGGTGGAGGCTCGAGCGGTGTGACCGGCTACCGGCTGTTCGAGGAGATTCTCGAGCCAACCACTGAGG
ATCTGTACTTTCAGAGCGATAACGATGGATCCGAAATCGGTACTGGCTTTCCATTCGACCCCCATTATGT
GGAAGTCCTGGGCGAGCGCATGCACTACGTCGATGTTGGTCCGCGCGATGGCACCCCTGTGCTGTTCCTG
CACGGTAACCCGACCTCCTCCTACGTGTGGCGCAACATCATCCCGCATGTTGCACCGACCCATCGCTGCA
TTGCTCCAGACCTGATCGGTATGGGCAAATCCGACAAACCAGACCTGGGTTATTTCTTCGACGACCACGT
CCGCTTCATGGATGCCTTCATCGAAGCCCTGGGTCTGGAAGAGGTCGTCCTGGTCATTCACGACTGGGGC
TCCGCTCTGGGTTTCCACTGGGCCAAGCGCAATCCAGAGCGCGTCAAAGGTATTGCATTTATGGAGTTCA
TCCGCCCTATCCCGACCTGGGACGAATGGCCAGAATTTGCCCGCGAGACCTTCCAGGCCTTCCGCACCAC
CGACGTCGGCCGCAAGCTGATCATCGATCAGAACGTTTTTATCGAGGGTACGCTGCCGATGGGTGTCGTC
CGCCCGCTGACTGAAGTCGAGATGGACCATTACCGCGAGCCGTTCCTGAATCCTGTTGACCGCGAGCCAC
TGTGGCGCTTCCCAAACGAGCTGCCAATCGCCGGTGAGCCAGCGAACATCGTCGCGCTGGTCGAAGAATA
CATGGACTGGCTGCACCAGTCCCCTGTCCCGAAGCTGCTGTTCTGGGGCACCCCAGGCGTTCTGATCCCA
CCGGCCGAAGCCGCTCGCCTGGCCAAAAGCCTGCCTAACTGCAAGGCTGTGGACATCGGCCCGGGTCTGA
ATCTGCTGCAAGAAGACAACCCGGACCTGATCGGCAGCGAGATCGCGCGCTGGCTGTCTACTCTGGAGAT
TTCCGGTTAATAGAATTCTAGAGTCGACCTGCAGGCATGCAAGCTGATCCGGCTGCTAACAAAGCCCGAA
AGGAAGCTGAGTTGGCTGCTGCCACCGCTGAGCAATAACTAGCATAACCCCTTGGGGCGGCCGCTTCGAG
CAGACATGATAAGATACATTGATGAGTTTGGACAAACCACAACTAGAATGCAGTGAAAAAAATGCTTTAT
TTGTGAAATTTGTGATGCTATTGCTTTATTTGTAACCATTATAAGCTGCAATAAACAAGTTAACAACAAC
AATTGCATTCATTTTATGTTTCAGGTTCAGGGGGAGATGTGGGAGGTTTTTTTAAGCAAGTAAAACCTCT
ACAAATGTGGTAAAATCGAATTTTAACAAAATATTAACGCTTACAATTTCCTGATGCGGTATTTTCTCCT
TACGCATCTGTGCGGTATTTCACACCGCATACGCGGATCTGCGCAGCACCATGGCCTGAAATAACCTCTG
AAAGAGGAACTTGGTTAGGTACCTTCTGAGGCGGAAAGAACCAGCTGTGGAATGTGTGTCAGTTAGGGTG
TGGAAAGTCCCCAGGCTCCCCAGCAGGCAGAAGTATGCAAAGCATGCATCTCAATTAGTCAGCAACCAGG
TGTGGAAAGTCCCCAGGCTCCCCAGCAGGCAGAAGTATGCAAAGCATGCATCTCAATTAGTCAGCAACCA
TAGTCCCGCCCCTAACTCCGCCCATCCCGCCCCTAACTCCGCCCAGTTCCGCCCATTCTCCGCCCCATGG
CTGACTAATTTTTTTTATTTATGCAGAGGCCGAGGCCGCCTCGGCCTCTGAGCTATTCCAGAAGTAGTGA
GGAGGCTTTTTTGGAGGCCTAGGCTTTTGCAAAAAGCTTAATTAACTGTTGACAATTAATCATCGGCATA
GTATATCGGCATAGTATAATACGACAAGGTGAGGAACTAAACCCAGGAGGCAGATCATGATTGAACAAGA
TGGATTGCACGCAGGTTCTCCGGCCGCTTGGGTGGAGAGGCTATTCGGCTATGACTGGGCACAACAGACA
ATCGGCTGCTCTGATGCCGCCGTGTTCCGGCTGTCAGCGCAGGGGCGCCCGGTTCTTTTTGTCAAGACCG
ACCTGTCCGGTGCCCTGAATGAACTGCAGGACGAGGCAGCGCGGCTATCGTGGCTGGCCACGACGGGCGT
TCCTTGCGCAGCTGTGCTCGACGTTGTCACTGAAGCGGGAAGGGACTGGCTGCTATTGGGCGAAGTGCCG
GGGCAGGATCTCCTGTCATCTCACCTTGCTCCTGCCGAGAAAGTATCCATCATGGCTGATGCAATGCGGC
GGCTGCATACGCTTGATCCGGCTACCTGCCCATTCGACCACCAAGCGAAACATCGCATCGAGCGAGCACG
TACTCGGATGGAAGCCGGTCTTGTCGATCAGGATGATCTGGACGAAGAGCATCAGGGGCTCGCGCCAGCC
GAACTGTTCGCCAGGCTCAAGGCGCGCATGCCCGACGGCGAGGATCTCGTCGTGACCCATGGCGATGCCT
GCTTGCCGAATATCATGGTGGAAAATGGCCGCTTTTCTGGATTCATCGACTGTGGCCGGCTGGGTGTGGC
GGACCGCTATCAGGACATAGCGTTGGCTACCCGTGATATTGCTGAAGAGCTTGGCGGCGAATGGGCTGAC
CGCTTCCTCGTGCTTTACGGTATCGCCGCTCCCGATTCGCAGCGCATCGCCTTCTATCGCCTTCTTGACG
AGTTCTTCTGAGCGGGACTCTGGGGTTCGAAATGACCGACCAAGCGACGCCCAACCTGCCATCACGATGG
CCGCAATAAAATATCTTTATTTTCATTACATCTGTGTGTTGGTTTTTTGTGTGAATCGATAGCGATAAGG
ATCCTCTTTGCGCTTGCGTTTTCCCTTGTCCAGATAGCCCAGTAGCTGACATTCATCCGGGGTCAGCACC
GTTTCTGCGGACTGGCTTTCTACCCGGTATCAGCTCACTCAAAGGCGGTAATACGGTTATCCACAGAATC
AGGGGATAACGCAGGAAAGAACATGTGAGCAAAAGGCCAGCAAAAGGCCAGGAACCGTAAAAAGGCCGCG
TTGCTGGCGTTTTTCCATAGGCTCCGCCCCCCTGACGAGCATCACAAAAATCGACGCTCAAGTCAGAGGT
GGCGAAACCCGACAGGACTATAAAGATACCAGGCGTTTCCCCCTGGAAGCTCCCTCGTGCGCTCTCCTGT
TCCGACCCTGCCGCTTACCGGATACCTGTCCGCCTTTCTCCCTTCGGGAAGCGTGGCGCTTTCTCATAGC
TCACGCTGTAGGTATCTCAGTTCGGTGTAGGTCGTTCGCTCCAAGCTGGGCTGTGTGCACGAACCCCCCG
TTCAGCCCGACCGCTGCGCCTTATCCGGTAACTATCGTCTTGAGTCCAACCCGGTAAGACACGACTTATC
GCCACTGGCAGCAGCCACTGGTAACAGGATTAGCAGAGCGAGGTATGTAGGCGGTGCTACAGAGTTCTTG
AAGTGGTGGCCTAACTACGGCTACACTAGAAGGACAGTATTTGGTATCTGCGCTCTGCTGAAGCCAGTTA
CCTTCGGAAAAAGAGTTGGTAGCTCTTGATCCGGCAAACAAACCACCGCTGGTAGCGGTGGTTTTTTTGT
TTGCAAGCAGCAGATTACGCGCAGAAAAAAAGGATTTCAAGAAGATCCTTTGATCTTTTCTACGGGGTCT
GACGCTCAGTGGAACGAAAACTCACGTTAAGGGATTTTGGTCATGAGATTATCAAAAAGGATCTTCACCT
AGATCCTTTTATAGTCCGGAAATACAGGAACGCACGCTGGATGGCCCTTCGCTGGGATGGTGAAACCATG
AAAAATGGCAGCTTCAGTGGATTAAGTGGGGGTAATGTGGCCTGTACCCTCTGGTTGCATAGGTATTCAT
ACGGTTAAAATTTATCAGGCGCGATTGCGGCAGTTTTTCGGGTGGTTTGTTGCCATTTTTACCTGTCTGC
TGCCGTGATCGCGCTGAACGCGTTTTAGCGGTGCGTACAATTAAGGGATTATGGTAAATCCACTTACTGT
CTGCCCTCGTAGCCATCGAGATAAACCGCAGTACTCCGGCCACGATGCGTCCGGCGTAGAGGATCGAGAT
CT
